>Addgene plasmid #131232 | pCMV6-AN-DDK_UBM1*2* POLI | addgene full sequence | sequence record 267278 | Addgene NGS Result
AACAAAATATTAACGCTTACAATTTCCATTCGCCATTCAGGCTGCGCAACTGTTGGGAAGGGCGATCGGT
GCGGGCCTCTTCGCTATTACGCCAGCTGGCGAAAGGGGGATGTGCTGCAAGGCGATTAAGTTGGGTAACG
CCAGGGTTTTCCCAGTCACGACGTTGTAAAACGACGGCCAGTGCCAAGCTGATCTATACATTGAATCAAT
ATTGGCAATTAGCCATATTAGTCATTGGTTATATAGCATAAATCAATATTGGCTATTGGCCATTGCATAC
GTTGTATCTATATCATAATATGTACATTTATATTGGCTCATGTCCAATATGACCGCCATGTTGACATTGA
TTATTGACTAGTTATTAATAGTAATCAATTACGGGGTCATTAGTTCATAGCCCATATATGGAGTTCCGCG
TTACATAACTTACGGTAAATGGCCCGCCTGGCTGACCGCCCAACGACCCCCGCCCATTGACGTCAATAAT
GACGTATGTTCCCATAGTAACGCCAATAGGGACTTTCCATTGACGTCAATGGGTGGAGTATTTACGGTAA
ACTGCCCACTTGGCAGTACATCAAGTGTATCATATGCCAAGTCCGCCCCCTATTGACGTCAATGACGGTA
AATGGCCCGCCTGGCATTATGCCCAGTACATGACCTTACGGGACTTTCCTACTTGGCAGTACATCTACGT
ATTAGTCATCGCTATTACCATGGTGATGCGGTTTTGGCAGTACACCAATGGGCGTGGATAGCGGTTTGAC
TCACGGGGATTTCCAAGTCTCCACCCCATTGACGTCAATGGGAGTTTGTTTTGGCACCAAAATCAACGGG
ACTTTCCAAAATGTCGTAATAACCCCGCCCCGTTGACGCAAATGGGCGGTAGGCGTGTACGGTGGGAGGT
CTATATAAGCAGAGCTCGTTTAGTGAACCGTCAGAATTTTGTAATACGACTCACTATAGGGCGGCCGGGA
ATTCGTCGACTGGATCCGGTACCGAGGAGATCTGCCACCATGGATTACAAGGATGACGACGATAAGGCGA
TCGCCGATATCCATATGGAGCTGGCCGACGTGGGAGCCGCTGCCAGCTCCCAGGGGGTGCACGATCAGGT
GCTGCCAACTCCCAACGCTTCTAGTAGAGTGATCGTGCATGTGGACCTGGATTGCTTTTACGCCCAGGTG
GAGATGATTAGCAATCCTGAACTGAAGGACAAACCACTGGGCGTGCAGCAGAAATACCTGGTGGTGACAT
GCAACTATGAAGCTCGCAAGCTGGGGGTGAAGAAACTGATGAATGTGCGGGACGCCAAGGAGAAATGTCC
CCAGCTGGTGCTGGTGAACGGGGAGGATCTGACCCGGTACAGAGAAATGTCTTATAAGGTGACAGAGCTG
CTGGAGGAGTTCAGTCCTGTGGTGGAGCGCCTGGGCTTCGACGAAAATTTTGTGGATCTGACAGAGATGG
TGGAAAAGCGGCTGCAGCAGCTGCAGTCTGACGAGCTGAGTGCCGTGACTGTGAGTGGACACGTGTACAA
CAATCAGTCAATTAACCTGCTGGATGTGCTGCATATCAGACTGCTGGTGGGCAGCCAGATTGCTGCCGAG
ATGAGGGAAGCTATGTATAACCAGCTGGGACTGACCGGATGTGCTGGAGTGGCCTCAAATAAGCTGCTGG
CCAAACTGGTCAGCGGCGTGTTTAAACCCAACCAGCAGACAGTGCTGCTGCCTGAGTCTTGCCAGCACCT
GATCCATAGTCTGAATCACATCAAGGAAATTCCCGGCATCGGGTACAAGACTGCTAAATGTCTGGAGGCC
CTGGGAATCAACAGCGTGCGCGACCTGCAGACCTTTTCCCCTAAGATTCTGGAGAAAGAACTGGGCATTT
CCGTGGCCCAGAGAATCCAGAAGCTGTCTTTCGGAGAGGACAATTCCCCAGTGATCCTGTCTGGCCCCCC
TCAGAGCTTCTCCGAGGAAGATAGCTTTAAGAAATGCTCAAGCGAGGTGGAAGCTAAGAACAAAATTGAG
GAACTGCTGGCCTCCCTGCTGAATAGGGTGTGTCAGGATGGGCGCAAACCTCACACCGTGCGGCTGATCA
TTCGGAGATACTCCTCTGAGAAGCACTATGGAAGGGAATCACGCCAGTGCCCTATTCCAAGCCATGTGAT
CCAGAAGCTGGGAACAGGCAACTATGACGTGATGACTCCTATGGTGGACATCCTGATGAAACTGTTCCGC
AACATGGTGAATGTGAAGATGCCTTTCCATCTGACCCTGCTGTCTGTGTGCTTTTGTAACCTGAAAGCTC
TGAATACAGCCAAGAAAGGGCTGATTGACTACTATCTGATGCCATCTCTGAGTACCACATCACGGAGCGG
AAAGCACTCCTTCAAGATGAAAGACACTCACATGGAAGACTTTCCTAAGGATAAAGAGACCAATAGAGAT
TTCCTGCCAAGTGGCAGGATCGAGTCAACCCGGACAAGAGAATCTCCCCTGGACACTACCAACTTCAGTA
AGGAGAAGGATATTAACGAATTTCCACTGTGCAGCCTGCCTGAGGGAGTGGACCAGGAAGTGTTTAAGCA
GGCTGCAGTGGATATTCAGGAGGAAATCCTGAGTGGGAAGTCAAGAGAGAAATTCCAGGGGAAGGGCAGC
GTGTCTTGTCCACTGCACGCTTCCAGGGGCGTGCTGAGCTTCTTTTCCAAGAAACAGATGCAGGACATCC
CCATTAACCCTAGAGATCATCTGAGTTCAAGCAAACAGGTGTCCTCTGTGTCCCCATGTGAGCCCGGCAC
CTCTGGGTTTAACAGTTCAAGCTCCTCTTACATGAGTTCACAGAAGGACTATTCCTACTATCTGGACAAT
CGGCTGAAAGATGAAAGAATCTCTCAGGGACCTAAGGAGCCACAGGGCTTCCACTTTACAAACAGCAATC
CAGCTGTGTCAGCCTTCCATAGCTTTCCCAACCTGCAGAGCGAGCAGCTGTTCTCCAGAAATCACACAAC
TGACAGTCATAAACAGACTGTGGCCACCGATTCACACGAAGGCCTGACAGAGAATAGGGAACCAGACAGC
GTGGATGAGAAGATTACTTTCCCATCCGACATCGATCCCCAGGTGTTTTACGAGGCAGCTGAAGCTGTGC
AGAAAGAGCTGCTGGCCGAATGGAAGAGGACCGGGTCCGATTTCCACATCGGACATAAGTAAGGATCCAA
GCTTCTCGAGACGCGTTAAGCGGCCGCACTCGAGGTTTAAACGGCCGGCCGCGGTCATAGCTGTTTCCTG
AACAGATCCCGGGTGGCATCCCTGTGACCCCTCCCCAGTGCCTCTCCTGGCCCTGGAAGTTGCCACTCCA
GTGCCCACCAGCCTTGTCCTAATAAAATTAAGTTGCATCATTTTGTCTGACTAGGTGTCCTTCTATAATA
TTATGGGGTGGAGGGGGGTGGTATGGAGCAAGGGGCAAGTTGGGAAGACAACCTGTAGGGCCTGCGGGGT
CTATTGGGAACCAAGCTGGAGTGCAGTGGCACAATCTTGGCTCACTGCAATCTCCGCCTCCTGGGTTCAA
GCGATTCTCCTGCCTCAGCCTCCCGAGTTGTTGGGATTCCAGGCATGCATGACCAGGCTCAGCTAATTTT
TGTTTTTTTGGTAGAGACGGGGTTTCACCATATTGGCCAGGCTGGTCTCCAACTCCTAATCTCAGGTGAT
CTACCCACCTTGGCCTCCCAAATTGCTGGGATTACAGGCGTGAACCACTGCTCCCTTCCCTGTCCTTCTG
ATTTTAAAATAACTATACCAGCAGGAGGACGTCCAGACACAGCATAGGCTACCTGGCCATGCCCAACCGG
TGGGACATTTGAGTTGCTTGCTTGGCACTGTCCTCTCATGCGTTGGGTCCACTCAGTAGATGCCTGTTGA
ATTGGGTACGCGGCCAGCTTGGCTGTGGAATGTGTGTCAGTTAGGGTGTGGAAAGTCCCCAGGCTCCCCA
GCAGGCAGAAGTATGCAAAGCATGCATCTCAATTAGTCAGCAACCAGGTGTGGAAAGTCCCCAGGCTCCC
CAGCAGGCAGAAGTATGCAAAGCATGCATCTCAATTAGTCAGCAACCATAGTCCCGCCCCTAACTCCGCC
CATCCCGCCCCTAACTCCGCCCAGTTCCGCCCATTCTCCGCCCCATGGCTGACTAATTTTTTTTATTTAT
GCAGAGGCCGAGGCCGCCTCGGCCTCTGAGCTATTCCAGAAGTAGTGAGGAGGCTTTTTTGGAGGCCTAG
GCTTTTGCAAAAAGCTCCCGGGAGCTTGTATATCCATTTTCGGATCTGATCAAGAGACAGGATGAGGATC
GTTTCGCATGATTGAACAAGATGGATTGCACGCAGGTTCTCCGGCCGCTTGGGTGGAGAGGCTATTCGGC
TATGACTGGGCACAACAGACAATCGGCTGCTCTGATGCCGCCGTGTTCCGGCTGTCAGCGCAGGGGCGCC
CGGTTCTTTTTGTCAAGACCGACCTGTCCGGTGCCCTGAATGAACTGCAGGACGAGGCAGCGCGGCTATC
GTGGCTGGCCACGACGGGCGTTCCTTGCGCAGCTGTGCTCGACGTTGTCACTGAAGCGGGAAGGGACTGG
CTGCTATTGGGCGAAGTGCCGGGGCAGGATCTCCTGTCATCTCACCTTGCTCCTGCCGAGAAAGTATCCA
TCATGGCTGATGCAATGCGGCGGCTGCATACGCTTGATCCGGCTACCTGCCCATTCGACCACCAAGCGAA
ACATCGCATCGAGCGAGCACGTACTCGGATGGAAGCCGGTCTTGTCGATCAGGATGATCTGGACGAAGAG
CATCAGGGGCTCGCGCCAGCCGAACTGTTCGCCAGGCTCAAGGCGCGCATGCCCGACGGCGAGGATCTCG
TCGTGACCCATGGCGATGCCTGCTTGCCGAATATCATGGTGGAAAATGGCCGCTTTTCTGGATTCATCGA
CTGTGGCCGGCTGGGTGTGGCCGACCGCTATCAGGACATAGCGTTGGCTACCCGTGATATTGCTGAAGAG
CTTGGCGGCGAATGGGCTGACCGCTTCCTCGTGCTTTACGGTATCGCCGCTCCCGATTCGCAGCGCATCG
CCTTCTATCGCCTTCTTGACGAGTTCTTCTGAGCGGGACTCTGGGGTTCGAAATGACCGACCAAGCGACG
CCCAACCTGCCATCACGAGATTTCGATTCCACCGCCGCCTTCTATGAAAGGTTGGGCTTCGGAATCGTTT
TCCGGGACGCCGGCTGGATGATCCTCCAGCGCGGGGATCTCATGCTGGAGTTCTTCGCCCACCCCAACTT
GTTTATTGCAGCTTATAATGGTTACAAATAAAGCAATAGCATCACAAATTTCACAAATAAAGCATTTTTT
TCACTGCATTCTAGTTGTGGTTTGTCCAAACTCATCAATGTATCTTATCATGTCTGTATACCGTCGACCT
CTAGCTAGAGCTTGGCGTAATCATGGTCATAGCTGTTTCCTGTGTGAAATTGTTATCCGCTCACAATTCC
ACACAACATACGAGCCGGAAGCATAAAGTGTAAAGCCTGGGGTGCCTAATGAGTGAGCTAACTCACATTA
ATTGCGTTGCGCTCACTGCCCGCTTTCCAGTCGGGAAACCTGTCGTGCCAGCTGCATTAATGAATCGGCC
AACGCGCGGGGAGAGGCGGTTTGCGTATTGGGCGCTCTTCCGCTTCCTCGCTCACTGACTCGCTGCGCTC
GGTCGTTCGGCTGCGGCGAGCGGTATCAGCTCACTCAAAGGCGGTAATACGGTTATCCACAGAATCAGGG
GATAACGCAGGAAAGAACATGTGAGCAAAAGGCCAGCAAAAGGCCAGGAACCGTAAAAAGGCCGCGTTGC
TGGCGTTTTTCCATAGGCTCCGCCCCCCTGACGAGCATCACAAAAATCGACGCTCAAGTCAGAGGTGGCG
AAACCCGACAGGACTATAAAGATACCAGGCGTTTCCCCCTGGAAGCTCCCTCGTGCGCTCTCCTGTTCCG
ACCCTGCCGCTTACCGGATACCTGTCCGCCTTTCTCCCTTCGGGAAGCGTGGCGCTTTCTCATAGCTCAC
GCTGTAGGTATCTCAGTTCGGTGTAGGTCGTTCGCTCCAAGCTGGGCTGTGTGCACGAACCCCCCGTTCA
GCCCGACCGCTGCGCCTTATCCGGTAACTATCGTCTTGAGTCCAACCCGGTAAGACACGACTTATCGCCA
CTGGCAGCAGCCACTGGTAACAGGATTAGCAGAGCGAGGTATGTAGGCGGTGCTACAGAGTTCTTGAAGT
GGTGGCCTAACTACGGCTACACTAGAAGAACAGTATTTGGTATCTGCGCTCTGCTGAAGCCAGTTACCTT
CGGAAAAAGAGTTGGTAGCTCTTGATCCGGCAAACAAACCACCGCTGGTAGCGGTGGTTTTTTTGTTTGC
AAGCAGCAGATTACGCGCAGAAAAAAAGGATCTCAAGAAGATCCTTTGATCTTTTCTACGGGGTCTGACG
CTCAGTGGAACGAAAACTCACGTTAAGGGATTTTGGTCATGAGATTATCAAAAAGGATCTTCACCTAGAT
CCTTTTAAATTAAAAATGAAGTTTTAAATCAATCTAAAGTATATATGAGTAAACTTGGTCTGACAGTTAC
CAATGCTTAATCAGTGAGGCACCTATCTCAGCGATCTGTCTATTTCGTTCATCCATAGTTGCCTGACTCC
CCGTCGTGTAGATAACTACGATACGGGAGGGCTTACCATCTGGCCCCAGTGCTGCAATGATACCGCGAGA
CCCACGCTCACCGGCTCCAGATTTATCAGCAATAAACCAGCCAGCCGGAAGGGCCGAGCGCAGAAGTGGT
CCTGCAACTTTATCCGCCTCCATCCAGTCTATTAATTGTTGCCGGGAAGCTAGAGTAAGTAGTTCGCCAG
TTAATAGTTTGCGCAACGTTGTTGCCATTGCTACAGGCATCGTGGTGTCACGCTCGTCGTTTGGTATGGC
TTCATTCAGCTCCGGTTCCCAACGATCAAGGCGAGTTACATGATCCCCCATGTTGTGCAAAAAAGCGGTT
AGCTCCTTCGGTCCTCCGATCGTTGTCAGAAGTAAGTTGGCCGCAGTGTTATCACTCATGGTTATGGCAG
CACTGCATAATTCTCTTACTGTCATGCCATCCGTAAGATGCTTTTCTGTGACTGGTGAGTACTCAACCAA
GTCATTCTGAGAATAGTGTATGCGGCGACCGAGTTGCTCTTGCCCGGCGTCAATACGGGATAATACCGCG
CCACATAGCAGAACTTTAAAAGTGCTCATCATTGGAAAACGTTCTTCGGGGCGAAAACTCTCAAGGATCT
TACCGCTGTTGAGATCCAGTTCGATGTAACCCACTCGTGCACCCAACTGATCTTCAGCATCTTTTACTTT
CACCAGCGTTTCTGGGTGAGCAAAAACAGGAAGGCAAAATGCCGCAAAAAAGGGAATAAGGGCGACACGG
AAATGTTGAATACTCATACTCTTCCTTTTTCAATATTATTGAAGCATTTATCAGGGTTATTGTCTCATGA
GCGGATACATATTTGAATGTATTTAGAAAAATAAACAAATAGGGGTTCCGCGCACATTTCCCCGAAAAGT
GCCACCTG
[124 nt withheld, positions 7639-7762]
C
[91 nt withheld, positions 7764-7854]
A
[49 nt withheld, positions 7856-7904]
CCTTTGACGTTGGAGTCCACGTTCTTT
[37 nt withheld, positions 7932-7968]
ACCCTATCTCGGTCTATTCTTTTGATTTATAAGGGATTTTGCCGATTTCGGCCTATTGGTTAAAAAATGA
GCTGATTTAACAAAAATTTAACGCGAATTTT
Features (pLannotate 1.2.2; 20 found; start..end, strand, type, name):
      1..25      +  rep_origin     M13 ori (fragment): M13 bacteriophage origin of replication; arrow indicates direction of (+) strand synthesis
     29..183     -  CDS            lacZα (fragment): LacZα fragment of β-galactosidase; lacZ fragment
    343..722     +  enhancer       CMV enhancer: human cytomegalovirus immediate early enhancer
    724..923     +  promoter       CMV promoter: human cytomegalovirus (CMV) immediate early promoter
    952..970     +  promoter       T7 promoter: promoter for bacteriophage T7 RNA polymerase
   1023..1047    +  CDS            3xFLAG (fragment): three tandem FLAG® epitope tags
   1065..3209    +  CDS            POLI: POLI_HUMAN - Also known as RAD30B. Experimental evidence at protein level: Swiss-Prot protein existence level 1. Error-prone DNA polymerase specifically involved in DNA repair (PubMed:11013228, PubMed:11387224). Plays an important role in translesion synthesis, where the normal high-fidelity DNA polymerases cannot proceed and DNA synthesis stalls (PubMed:11013228, PubMed:11387224, PubMed:14630940, PubMed:15199127). Favors Hoogsteen base-pairing in the active site (PubMed:15254543). Inserts the correct base with high-fidelity opposite an adenosine template (PubMed:15254543). Exhibits low fideli
   3301..3923    +  polyA_signal   hGH poly(A) signal: human growth hormone polyadenylation signal
   3952..4281    +  promoter       SV40 promoter: SV40 enhancer and early promoter
   4348..5139    +  CDS            neo: KKA2_KLEPN - Also known as kan, nptII. Experimental evidence at protein level: Swiss-Prot protein existence level 1. Resistance to kanamycin, neomycin, paromomycin, ribostamycin, butirosin and gentamicin B. From Klebsiella pneumoniae.
   5163..5321    +  CDS            ble (fragment): BLE_KLEPN - Experimental evidence at protein level: Swiss-Prot protein existence level 1. Binding protein with a strong affinity to the bleomycin family of antibiotics. Binds to CL990; an antimitotic-antibiotic compound. From Klebsiella pneumoniae.
   5316..5437    +  polyA_signal   SV40 poly(A) signal: SV40 polyadenylation signal
   5510..5526    -  protein_bind   lac operator: The lac repressor binds to the lac operator to inhibit transcription in E. coli. This inhibition can be relieved by adding lactose or isopropyl-β-D-thiogalactopyranoside (IPTG). lac repressor encoded by lacI
   5534..5564    -  promoter       lac promoter: promoter for the E. coli lac operon
   5579..5600    -  protein_bind   CAP binding site: CAP binding activates transcription in the presence of cAMP. E. coli catabolite activator protein
   5613..5705    -  CDS            lacI (fragment): lac repressor; lacI; The lac repressor binds to the lac operator to inhibit transcription in E. coli. This inhibition can be relieved by adding lactose or isopropyl-β-D-thiogalactopyranoside (IPTG).
   5888..6476    -  rep_origin     ori: high-copy-number ColE1/pMB1/pBR322/pUC origin of replication
   6647..7507    -  CDS            AmpR: β-lactamase; bla; confers resistance to ampicillin, carbenicillin, and related antibiotics
   7508..7612    -  promoter       AmpR promoter: bla
   7639..8067    +  rep_origin     f1 ori (sequence partly withheld): f1 bacteriophage origin of replication; arrow indicates direction of (+) strand synthesis
