[The description below was written by a language model from this plasmid's Addgene catalogue record and pLannotate feature annotations shown in this document.]
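Description:
pCMV6-AN-DDK_UBM1*2* POLI is a mammalian expression plasmid of about 8.1 kb, built on the commercial pCMV6-AN-DDK backbone, that produces an N-terminally FLAG (DDK)-tagged mutant of human DNA polymerase iota. In E. coli it is maintained at high copy from a ColE1/pUC-type origin and selected with ampicillin through the β-lactamase gene. An f1 phage origin and remnants of lac/lacZα sequence are also present as backbone elements. For selection in mammalian cells, an SV40 enhancer/early promoter drives the neomycin phosphotransferase gene, terminated by an SV40 polyadenylation signal, which permits G418 selection of stable transfectants.

The expression cassette consists of the CMV immediate-early enhancer and promoter, followed by a T7 promoter, the backbone-encoded FLAG epitope (annotated as a fragment of a 3xFLAG match, consistent with a single tag), the POLI coding sequence inserted between the retained AsiSI and MluI sites, and a human growth hormone polyadenylation signal. The roughly 2.2 kb insert encodes the short form of isoform a and has been codon optimised for human cells. It carries double alanine substitutions in each of the two ubiquitin-binding motifs, LP510AA in UBM1 and LP691AA in UBM2, which are recorded as inactivating both motifs.

Pol iota is an error-prone translesion synthesis polymerase, so this construct serves as a ubiquitin-binding-deficient counterpart to the wild-type protein. The FLAG tag allows detection or immunoprecipitation of the expressed protein. The associated publication concerns the interaction between pol iota and the deubiquitinase USP7, which suggests use in protein interaction studies in transfected cells.
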