Addgene plasmid #131232: pCMV6-AN-DDK_UBM1*2* POLI
Purpose: Mammalian expression of an N-terminally FLAG-tagged DNA polymerase iota mutant, containing point mutations in both UBM domains
Depositing lab: Roger Woodgate. Publication: DNA Polymerase iota Interacts with Both the TRAF-like and UBL1-2 Domains of USP7. Ashton NW, Valles GJ, Jaiswal N, Bezsonova I, Woodgate R. J Mol Biol. 2021 Jan 22;433(2):166733. doi: 10.1016/j.jmb.2020.166733. Epub 2020 Dec 3. PubMed 33279577.
Backbone
  Vector backbone: pCMV6-AN-DDK
  Backbone manufacturer: Origene
  Backbone size w/o insert (bp): 5876
  Total vector size (bp): 8066
  Vector type: Mammalian Expression
  Selectable markers: Neomycin (select with G418)
Growth in bacteria
  Bacterial resistance: Ampicillin, 100 μg/mL
  Growth temperature: 37°C
  Growth strain: DH5alpha
  Copy number: High Copy
Gene/Insert
  Gene/Insert name: DNA polymerase iota (alt names: POLI; DNA polymerase iota isoform a (short))
  Species: H. sapiens (human)
  Insert size (bp): 2190
  Mutation: Contains inactivating mutations in both ubiquitin-binding motifs (UBMs): LP510AA (UBM1*) and LP691AA (UBM2*). The Pol iota CDS has been codon optimised for expression in human cells
  GenBank ID: NM_001351632.2
  Entrez Gene: POLI (a.k.a. RAD30B, RAD3OB, eta2)
  Promoter: CMV enhancer + CMV promoter
  Tag / fusion protein: FLAG (N terminal on backbone)
  Cloning method: Restriction Enzyme; 5′ cloning site AsiSI (not destroyed); 3′ cloning site MluI (not destroyed)
  Sequencing primers: 5′ TAATACGACTCACTATAGGG; 3′ CAGGAAACAGCTATGAC
Terms and licenses: Academic/Nonprofit Terms; Industry Terms: Not Available to Industry
How to cite: pCMV6-AN-DDK_UBM1*2* POLI was a gift from Roger Woodgate (Addgene plasmid # 131232 ; http://n2t.net/addgene:131232 ; RRID:Addgene_131232)
